Addgene plasmid #222954: pQA-LP575
Purpose: Expresses R36S LoaP
Depositing lab: Adrian Ferré-D'Amaré. Depositing organization: National Heart, Lung, and Blood Institute (NHLBI). Publication: Major-groove sequence-specific RNA recognition by LoaP, a paralog of transcription elongation factor NusG. Elghondakly A, Jermain MD, Winkler WC, Ferre-D'Amare AR. Structure. 2024 Jun 28:S0969-2126(24)00219-3. doi: 10.1016/j.str.2024.06.001. PubMed 38959899.
Backbone
  Vector backbone: pET-19b
  Backbone size w/o insert (bp): 5983
  Total vector size (bp): 6523
  Vector type: Bacterial Expression
Growth in bacteria
  Bacterial resistance: Ampicillin, 100 μg/mL
  Growth temperature: 37°C
  Growth strain: DH5alpha
  Copy number: Low Copy
Gene/Insert
  Gene/Insert name: antiterminator protein LoaP
  Species: Thermoanaerobacter pseudethanolicus ATCC 33223
  Insert size (bp): 540
  Mutation: mutated Arginine 36 to Serine
  GenBank ID: ABY95203.1
  Promoter: T7
  Tag / fusion protein: 10xHIS-SUMO (N terminal on backbone)
  Cloning method: Gibson Cloning
  Sequencing primers: 5′ Whole plasmid sequencing
Terms and licenses: Academic/Nonprofit Terms; Industry Terms: Not Available to Industry
How to cite: pQA-LP575 was a gift from Adrian Ferré-D'Amaré (Addgene plasmid # 222954 ; http://n2t.net/addgene:222954 ; RRID:Addgene_222954)
