[The description below was written by a language model from this plasmid's Addgene catalogue record and pLannotate feature annotations shown in this document.]
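Description:
pQA-LP575 is a bacterial expression plasmid built on the pET-19b backbone (6,523 bp in total) that produces the R36S point mutant of LoaP, an antiterminator protein and paralog of the transcription elongation factor NusG, from Thermoanaerobacter pseudethanolicus ATCC 33223. The plasmid replicates from a pBR322-type ColE1 origin accompanied by the bom region and the rop gene, which holds copy number down and agrees with the low-copy designation in the record. Selection is by ampicillin through the bla β-lactamase gene and its own promoter. Several tetracycline-resistance fragments and a tet promoter are annotated, but these are non-functional remnants of the pBR322 lineage rather than a usable marker.

The 540 bp LoaP coding sequence, inserted by Gibson assembly, sits in a standard pET expression cassette: a T7 promoter followed immediately by a lac operator, the phage T7 gene 10 ribosome binding site, the open reading frame and a T7 terminator. A lacI gene with its promoter is carried on the plasmid, so transcription is repressed until an inducer such as IPTG is supplied in a host that provides T7 RNA polymerase. The protein is made with an N-terminal 10xHis-SUMO fusion contributed by the backbone. The automated annotation picks this up only as a short His-containing tag fragment and a partial SUMO match, and it does not label the LoaP sequence itself, which lies in the unannotated stretch between the SUMO region and the terminator. The His tag allows metal-affinity purification, and SUMO fusions generally aid solubility and can be removed with a SUMO-specific protease. The associated work concerns sequence-specific RNA recognition by LoaP, so the arginine 36 to serine variant presumably serves to test that residue's contribution, though the record does not state this explicitly.
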