Features (pLannotate 1.2.2; 20 found; start..end, strand, type, name):
      1..589     +  rep_origin     ori: high-copy-number ColE1/pMB1/pBR322/pUC origin of replication
    775..914     -  misc_feature   bom: basis of mobility region from pBR322
   1016..1207    -  CDS            rop: Rop protein, which maintains plasmids at low copy number; rop
   1224..1604    +  CDS            YPB1_ECOLX: Protein predicted: Swiss-Prot protein existence level 4. From Escherichia coli.
   1846..2470    -  CDS            TcR (fragment): tetracycline efflux protein; tet; confers resistance to tetracycline
   2485..2506    -  protein_bind   CAP binding site: CAP binding activates transcription in the presence of cAMP. E. coli catabolite activator protein
   2519..3600    -  CDS            lacI: lac repressor; lacI; The lac repressor binds to the lac operator to inhibit transcription in E. coli. This inhibition can be relieved by adding lactose or isopropyl-β-D-thiogalactopyranoside (IPTG).
   3601..3678    -  promoter       lacI promoter: lacI
   3686..3965    -  CDS            TcR (fragment): tetracycline efflux protein; tet; confers resistance to tetracycline
   3991..4009    +  promoter       T7 promoter: promoter for bacteriophage T7 RNA polymerase
   4010..4034    +  protein_bind   lac operator: The lac repressor binds to the lac operator to inhibit transcription in E. coli. This inhibition can be relieved by adding lactose or isopropyl-β-D-thiogalactopyranoside (IPTG). lac repressor encoded by lacI
   4049..4071    +  RBS            RBS: efficient ribosome binding site from bacteriophage T7 gene 10 (Olins and Rangwala, 1989)
   4084..4101    +  CDS            capTEV™ (fragment): composite tag for in vivo biotinylation, TEV protease cleavage, and 6xHis tagging
   4138..4386    +  CDS            SUMO1 (fragment): SUMO1_ARATH - Also known as SMT3, SUM1. Experimental evidence at protein level: Swiss-Prot protein existence level 1. Ubiquitin-like protein which can be covalently attached to target lysines as a monomer. Does not seem to be involved in protein degradation and may function as an antagonist of ubiquitin in the degradation process. Required for the massive protein sumoylation in the nucleus induced by heat shock and controlled by SIZ1. Involved in the regulation of the heat stress transcription factor HSFA2 in acquired thermotolerance. From Arabidopsis thaliana (Mouse-ear cress).
   4964..5013    +  CDS            SET1 (fragment): solubility-enhancement tag derived from T7 phage gene 10B
   5021..5068    +  terminator     T7 terminator: transcription terminator for bacteriophage T7 RNA polymerase
   5091..5195    -  CDS            TcR (fragment): tetracycline efflux protein; tet; confers resistance to tetracycline
   5243..5271    -  promoter       tet promoter: E. coli promoter for tetracycline efflux protein gene
   5388..5492    +  promoter       AmpR promoter: bla
   5493..6353    +  CDS            AmpR: β-lactamase; bla; confers resistance to ampicillin, carbenicillin, and related antibiotics
>Addgene plasmid #222954 | pQA-LP575 | addgene full sequence | sequence record 441812 | Addgene NGS Result
TTGAGATCCTTTTTTTCTGCGCGTAATCTGCTGCTTGCAAACAAAAAAACCACCGCTACCAGCGGTGGTT
TGTTTGCCGGATCAAGAGCTACCAACTCTTTTTCCGAAGGTAACTGGCTTCAGCAGAGCGCAGATACCAA
ATACTGTCCTTCTAGTGTAGCCGTAGTTAGGCCACCACTTCAAGAACTCTGTAGCACCGCCTACATACCT
CGCTCTGCTAATCCTGTTACCAGTGGCTGCTGCCAGTGGCGATAAGTCGTGTCTTACCGGGTTGGACTCA
AGACGATAGTTACCGGATAAGGCGCAGCGGTCGGGCTGAACGGGGGGTTCGTGCACACAGCCCAGCTTGG
AGCGAACGACCTACACCGAACTGAGATACCTACAGCGTGAGCTATGAGAAAGCGCCACGCTTCCCGAAGG
GAGAAAGGCGGACAGGTATCCGGTAAGCGGCAGGGTCGGAACAGGAGAGCGCACGAGGGAGCTTCCAGGG
GGAAACGCCTGGTATCTTTATAGTCCTGTCGGGTTTCGCCACCTCTGACTTGAGCGTCGATTTTTGTGAT
GCTCGTCAGGGGGGCGGAGCCTATGGAAAAACGCCAGCAACGCGGCCTTTTTACGGTTCCTGGCCTTTTG
CTGGCCTTTTGCTCACATGTTCTTTCCTGCGTTATCCCCTGATTCTGTGGATAACCGTATTACCGCCTTT
GAGTGAGCTGATACCGCTCGCCGCAGCCGAACGACCGAGCGCAGCGAGTCAGTGAGCGAGGAAGCGGAAG
AGCGCCTGATGCGGTATTTTCTCCTTACGCATCTGTGCGGTATTTCACACCGCAATGGTGCACTCTCAGT
ACAATCTGCTCTGATGCCGCATAGTTAAGCCAGTATACACTCCGCTATCGCTACGTGACTGGGTCATGGC
TGCGCCCCGACACCCGCCAACACCCGCTGACGCGCCCTGACGGGCTTGTCTGCTCCCGGCATCCGCTTAC
AGACAAGCTGTGACCGTCTCCGGGAGCTGCATGTGTCAGAGGTTTTCACCGTCATCACCGAAACGCGCGA
GGCAGCTGCGGTAAAGCTCATCAGCGTGGTCGTGAAGCGATTCACAGATGTCTGCCTGTTCATCCGCGTC
CAGCTCGTTGAGTTTCTCCAGAAGCGTTAATGTCTGGCTTCTGATAAAGCGGGCCATGTTAAGGGCGGTT
TTTTCCTGTTTGGTCACTGATGCCTCCGTGTAAGGGGGATTTCTGTTCATGGGGGTAATGATACCGATGA
AACGAGAGAGGATGCTCACGATACGGGTTACTGATGATGAACATGCCCGGTTACTGGAACGTTGTGAGGG
TAAACAACTGGCGGTATGGATGCGGCGGGACCAGAGAAAAATCACTCAGGGTCAATGCCAGCGCTTCGTT
AATACAGATGTAGGTGTTCCACAGGGTAGCCAGCAGCATCCTGCGATGCAGATCCGGAACATAATGGTGC
AGGGCGCTGACTTCCGCGTTTCCAGACTTTACGAAACACGGAAACCGAAGACCATTCATGTTGTTGCTCA
GGTCGCAGACGTTTTGCAGCAGCAGTCGCTTCACGTTCGCTCGCGTATCGGTGATTCATTCTGCTAACCA
GTAAGGCAACCCCGCCAGCCTAGCCGGGTCCTCAACGACAGGAGCACGATCATGCGCACCCGTGGCCAGG
ACCCAACGCTGCCCGAGATGCGCCGCGTGCGGCTGCTGGAGATGGCGGACGCGATGGATATGTTCTGCCA
AGGGTTGGTTTGCGCATTCACAGTTCTCCGCAAGAATTGATTGGCTCCAATTCTTGGAGTGGTGAATCCG
TTAGCGAGGTGCCGCCGGCTTCCATTCAGGTCGAGGTGGCCCGGCTCCATGCACCGCGACGCAACGCGGG
GAGGCAGACAAGGTATAGGGCGGCGCCTACAATCCATGCCAACCCGTTCCATGTGCTCGCCGAGGCGGCA
TAAATCGCCGTGACGATCAGCGGTCCAATGATCGAAGTTAGGCTGGTAAGAGCCGCGAGCGATCCTTGAA
GCTGTCCCTGATGGTCGTCATCTACCTGCCTGGACAGCATGGCCTGCAACGCGGGCATCCCGATGCCGCC
GGAAGCGAGAAGAATCATAATGGGGAAGGCCATCCAGCCTCGCGTCGCGAACGCCAGCAAGACGTAGCCC
AGCGCGTCGGCCGCCATGCCGGCGATAATGGCCTGCTTCTCGCCGAAACGTTTGGTGGCGGGACCAGTGA
CGAAGGCTTGAGCGAGGGCGTGCAAGATTCCGAATACCGCAAGCGACAGGCCGATCATCGTCGCGCTCCA
GCGAAAGCGGTCCTCGCCGAAAATGACCCAGAGCGCTGCCGGCACCTGTCCTACGAGTTGCATGATAAAG
AAGACAGTCATAAGTGCGGCGACGATAGTCATGCCCCGCGCCCACCGGAAGGAGCTGACTGGGTTGAAGG
CTCTCAAGGGCATCGGTCGAGATCCCGGTGCCTAATGAGTGAGCTAACTTACATTAATTGCGTTGCGCTC
ACTGCCCGCTTTCCAGTCGGGAAACTGTCGTGCCAGCTGCATTAATGAATCGGCCAACGCGCGGGGAGAG
GCGGTTTGCGTATTGGGCGCCAGGGTGGTTTTTCTTTTCACCAGTGAGACGGGCAACAGCTGATTGCCCT
TCACCGCCTGGCCCTGAGAGAGTTGCAGCAAGCGGTCCACGCTGGTTTGCCCCAGCAGGCGAAAATCCTG
TTTGATGGTGGTTAACGGCGGGATATAACATGAGCTGTCTTCGGTATCGTCGTATCCCACTACCGAGATA
TCCGCACCAACGCGCAGCCCGGACTCGGTAATGGCGCGCATTGCGCCCAGCGCCATCTGATCGTTGGCAA
CCAGCATCGCAGTGGGAACGATGCCCTCATTCAGCATTTGCATGGTTTGTTGAAAACCGGACATGGCACT
CCAGTCGCCTTCCCGTTCCGCTATCGGCTGAATTTGATTGCGAGTGAGATATTTATGCCAGCCAGCCAGA
CGCAGACGCGCCGAGACAGAACTTAATGGGCCCGCTAACAGCGCGATTTGCTGGTGACCCAATGCGACCA
GATGCTCCACGCCCAGTCGCGTACCGTCTTCATGGGAGAAAATAATACTGTTGATGGGTGTCTGGTCAGA
GACATCAAGAAATAACGCCGGAACATTAGTGCAGGCAGCTTCCACAGCAATGGCATCCTGGTCATCCAGC
GGATAGTTAATGATCAGCCCACTGACGCGTTGCGCGAGAAGATTGTGCACCGCCGCTTTACAGGCTTCGA
CGCCGCTTCGTTCTACCATCGACACCACCACGCTGGCACCCAGTTGATCGGCGCGAGATTTAATCGCCGC
GACAATTTGCGACGGCGCGTGCAGGGCCAGACTGGAGGTGGCAACGCCAATCAGCAACGACTGTTTGCCC
GCCAGTTGTTGTGCCACGCGGTTGGGAATGTAATTCAGCTCCGCCATCGCCGCTTCCACTTTTTCCCGCG
TTTTCGCAGAAACGTGGCTGGCCTGGTTCACCACGCGGGAAACGGTCTGATAAGAGACACCGGCATACTC
TGCGACATCGTATAACGTTACTGGTTTCACATTCACCACCCTGAATTGACTCTCTTCCGGGCGCTATCAT
GCCATACCGCGAAAGGTTTTGCGCCATTCGATGGTGTCCGGGATCTCGACGCTCTCCCTTATGCGACTCC
TGCATTAGGAAGCAGCCCAGTAGTAGGTTGAGGCCGTTGAGCACCGCCGCCGCAAGGAATGGTGCATGCA
AGGAGATGGCGCCCAACAGTCCCCCGGCCACGGGGCCTGCCACCATACCCACGCCGAAACAAGCGCTCAT
GAGCCCGAAGTGGCGAGCCCGATCTTCCCCATCGGTGATGTCGGCGATATAGGCGCCAGCAACCGCACCT
GTGGCGCCGGTGATGCCGGCCACGATGCGTCCGGCGTAGAGGATCGAGATCGATCTCGATCCCGCGAAAT
TAATACGACTCACTATAGGGGAATTGTGAGCGGATAACAATTCCCCTCTAGAAATAATTTTGTTTAACTT
TAAGAAGGAGATATACCATGGGCCATCATCATCATCATCATCATCATCATCACAGCAGCGGCCATATCGA
CGACGACGACAAGCATAGCCACATTAACTTAAAAGTAAAGGGGCAAGATGGGAACGAGGTGTTCTTCCGT
ATCAAGCGCAGTACACAGTTAAAAAAGCTGATGAATGCTTATTGTGATCGTCAATCTGTCGACATGACAG
CAATTGCATTCCTTTTCGATGGGCGTCGTTTGCGTGCAGAACAAACACCCGACGAATTAGAGATGGAAGA
CGGCGATGAAATTGACGCGATGCTTCATCAGACAGGAGGTGCCGGAACAATGAAGAAATGGTACGTGATC
TTCACGCGCTCAGGTTATGAAAACAAAGTTCGTGACATCATCGAAAATTGCTTCAAAGAGGAAGTTAAAT
TACTGATTCCTAAGAGCAAAATTATTGAGCGTGTCAAGGGCCAACCCGTTGAAAAAATCAAATTGCTGTT
TCCTGGTTATGTGTTTGTAAATGCAGAAATGTCTGATGATCTTTATTACAAGATTAGTGAAGTACTGAAG
CGCGGTATCTTCTTGAAGGAGGGAAAGCGCCCCGCTTTCGTTAAAGAAGAAGAAATGAAAATTATTTTAA
GTTTGACAAAGAATTCGGATCTTATTGATCTTAGTAAGGGTATTATGGAGGGAGAACGCGTAAAAATCAT
CGAAGGGCCGTTAAAAGGGTACGAAGGCCTTATTAAAAAGATTGATAAACGTAAAAAGCGTGCTAAGGTT
ATCTTTAGCATTGCAGGGGAATTAAAATCTGTGGATTTGGCGATCGAGGTTATGGAGAACGTCAGCGAGC
AGCAGCGTTCCTTGGTCTACGCGTGTTGACATATGCTCGAGGATCCTGATTAATTGAGATCCGGCTGCTA
ACAAAGCCCGAAAGGAAGCTGAGTTGGCTGCTGCCACCGCTGAGCAATAACTAGCATAACCCCTTGGGGC
CTCTAAACGGGTCTTGAGGGGTTTTTTGCTGAAAGGAGGAACTATATCCGGATATCCCGCAAGAGGCCCG
GCAGTACCGGCATAACCAAGCCTATGCCTACAGCATCCAGGGTGACGGTGCCGAGGATGACGATGAGCGC
ATTGTTAGATTTCATACACGGTGCCTGACTGCGTTAGCAATTTAACTGTGATAAACTACCGCATTAAAGC
TTATCGATGATAAGCTGTCAAACATGAGAATTAATTCTTGAAGACGAAAGGGCCTCGTGATACGCCTATT
TTTATAGGTTAATGTCATGATAATAATGGTTTCTTAGACGTCAGGTGGCACTTTTCGGGGAAATGTGCGC
GGAACCCCTATTTGTTTATTTTTCTAAATACATTCAAATATGTATCCGCTCATGAGACAATAACCCTGAT
AAATGCTTCAATAATATTGAAAAAGGAAGAGTATGAGTATTCAACATTTCCGTGTCGCCCTTATTCCCTT
TTTTGCGGCATTTTGCCTTCCTGTTTTTGCTCACCCAGAAACGCTGGTGAAAGTAAAAGATGCTGAAGAT
CAGTTGGGTGCACGAGTGGGTTACATCGAACTGGATCTCAACAGCGGTAAGATCCTTGAGAGTTTTCGCC
CCGAAGAACGTTTTCCAATGATGAGCACTTTTAAAGTTCTGCTATGTGGCGCGGTATTATCCCGTGTTGA
CGCCGGGCAAGAGCAACTCGGTCGCCGCATACACTATTCTCAGAATGACTTGGTTGAGTACTCACCAGTC
ACAGAAAAGCATCTTACGGATGGCATGACAGTAAGAGAATTATGCAGTGCTGCCATAACCATGAGTGATA
ACACTGCGGCCAACTTACTTCTGACAACGATCGGAGGACCGAAGGAGCTAACCGCTTTTTTGCACAACAT
GGGGGATCATGTAACTCGCCTTGATCGTTGGGAACCGGAGCTGAATGAAGCCATACCAAACGACGAGCGT
GACACCACGATGCCTGCAGCAATGGCAACAACGTTGCGCAAACTATTAACTGGCGAACTACTTACTCTAG
CTTCCCGGCAACAATTAATAGACTGGATGGAGGCGGATAAAGTTGCAGGACCACTTCTGCGCTCGGCCCT
TCCGGCTGGCTGGTTTATTGCTGATAAATCTGGAGCCGGTGAGCGTGGGTCTCGCGGTATCATTGCAGCA
CTGGGGCCAGATGGTAAGCCCTCCCGTATCGTAGTTATCTACACGACGGGGAGTCAGGCAACTATGGATG
AACGAAATAGACAGATCGCTGAGATAGGTGCCTCACTGATTAAGCATTGGTAACTGTCAGACCAAGTTTA
CTCATATATACTTTAGATTGATTTAAAACTTCATTTTTAATTTAAAAGGATCTAGGTGAAGATCCTTTTT
GATAATCTCATGACCAAAATCCCTTAACGTGAGTTTTCGTTCCACTGAGCGTCAGACCCCGTAGAAAAGA
TCAAAGGATCTTC
